Addgene plasmid #51865: VIPR1
Purpose: Expresses full-length Vasoactive intestinal polypeptide receptor 1 precursor ectodomain in mammalian cells. C-terminal rat Cd4d3+4 tag, biotinylation sequence and His tag.
Depositing lab: Gavin Wright. Depositing organization: Wellcome Sanger Institute. Publication: A human platelet receptor protein microarray identifies FcepsilonR1alpha as an activating PEAR1 ligand. Sun Y, Vandenbriele C, Kauskot A, Verhamme P, Hoylaerts MF, Wright GJ. Mol Cell Proteomics. 2015 Feb 23. pii: mcp.M114.046946. 10.1074/mcp.M114.046946 PubMed 25713122.
Backbone
  Vector backbone: pTT3
  Backbone manufacturer: Yves Durocher, NRC
  Backbone size w/o insert (bp): 6618
  Total vector size (bp): 7073
  Modifications to backbone: Rat CD4 d3+4, enzymatic biotinylation sequence, linker and His tag (CD4d3+4-BioLHis).
  Vector type: Mammalian Expression
Growth in bacteria
  Bacterial resistance: Ampicillin, 100 μg/mL
  Growth temperature: 37°C
  Growth strain: Top10
  Copy number: High Copy
Gene/Insert
  Gene/Insert name: VIPR1 (alt name: Vasoactive intestinal polypeptide receptor 1 precursor)
  Species: H. sapiens (human)
  Insert size (bp): 455
  Entrez Gene: VIPR1 (a.k.a. HVR1, II, PACAP-R-2, PACAP-R2, RDC1, V1RG, VAPC1, VIP-R-1, VIPR, VIRG, VPAC1, VPAC1R, VPCAP1R)
  Promoter: CMV
  Tag / fusion protein: rat CD4 d3+4 (C terminal on backbone); enzymatic biotinylation sequence (C terminal on backbone); His tag (C terminal on backbone)
  Cloning method: Restriction Enzyme; 5′ cloning site NotI (not destroyed); 3′ cloning site AscI (not destroyed)
  Sequencing primers: 5′ CMV-fwd
Resource information
  A portion of this plasmid was derived from a plasmid made by: Insert was chemically synthesised.
Terms and licenses: Academic/Nonprofit Terms; Industry Terms: Not Available to Industry
Depositor comments: Article ref 97
How to cite: VIPR1 was a gift from Gavin Wright (Addgene plasmid # 51865 ; http://n2t.net/addgene:51865 ; RRID:Addgene_51865)
