[The description below was written by a language model from this plasmid's Addgene catalogue record and pLannotate feature annotations shown in this document.]
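Description:
VIPR1 is a mammalian expression plasmid built on the pTT3 backbone for producing the extracellular domain of human vasoactive intestinal polypeptide receptor 1 (VPAC1) as a soluble, secreted recombinant protein. The chemically synthesised insert of about 455 bp sits between retained NotI and AscI sites and covers the entire ectodomain of the receptor precursor rather than the whole seven-transmembrane protein. In bacteria the roughly 7.1 kb plasmid is maintained at high copy from a ColE1/pUC-type origin with ampicillin selection through β-lactamase. The annotated Epstein-Barr virus oriP fragment is a characteristic pTT feature that supports episomal maintenance and enhanced transient expression in cells supplying EBNA1. No mammalian selection marker is annotated.

Transcription is driven by the CMV immediate-early enhancer and promoter, followed by adenovirus-derived leader and splice elements and a chimeric intron fragment, which generally improve mRNA processing and yield, and terminates at a rabbit β-globin polyadenylation signal. The feature table also flags a short match to an immunoglobulin heavy chain signal sequence just upstream of the VIPR1 segment, although the record does not say which leader directs secretion. The VIPR1 coding region continues directly into backbone-encoded rat Cd4 domains 3 and 4, followed according to the catalogue entry by an enzymatic biotinylation sequence, a linker and a His tag; these last short elements are not individually annotated. The Cd4 module serves as a common antigenic tag, the biotinylation sequence allows oriented capture on streptavidin surfaces, and the His tag permits affinity purification. The associated work used such ectodomain constructs in a human platelet receptor protein microarray to screen for extracellular receptor–ligand interactions.
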