Features (pLannotate 1.2.2; 19 found; start..end, strand, type, name):
    713..768     +  polyA_signal   β-globin poly(A) signal: rabbit β-globin polyadenylation signal (Gil and Proudfoot, 1987)
   1282..2963    -  rep_origin     oriP (fragment): Epstein-Barr virus oriP replication origin (Yates et al., 2000)
   3090..3194    +  promoter       AmpR promoter: bla
   3195..4055    +  CDS            AmpR: β-lactamase; bla; confers resistance to ampicillin, carbenicillin, and related antibiotics
   4226..4814    +  rep_origin     ori: high-copy-number ColE1/pMB1/pBR322/pUC origin of replication
   4997..5089    +  CDS            lacI (fragment): lac repressor; lacI; The lac repressor binds to the lac operator to inhibit transcription in E. coli. This inhibition can be relieved by adding lactose or isopropyl-β-D-thiogalactopyranoside (IPTG).
   5102..5123    +  protein_bind   CAP binding site: CAP binding activates transcription in the presence of cAMP. E. coli catabolite activator protein
   5138..5168    +  promoter       lac promoter: promoter for the E. coli lac operon
   5176..5192    +  protein_bind   lac operator: The lac repressor binds to the lac operator to inhibit transcription in E. coli. This inhibition can be relieved by adding lactose or isopropyl-β-D-thiogalactopyranoside (IPTG). lac repressor encoded by lacI
   5262..5278    +  promoter       tet promoter (fragment): E. coli promoter for tetracycline efflux protein gene
   5288..5313    -  CDS            bla(M) (fragment): β-lactamase lacking the signal sequence; bla(M); allows cytosolic expression of β-lactamase
   5487..5866    +  enhancer       CMV enhancer: human cytomegalovirus immediate early enhancer
   5868..6067    +  promoter       CMV promoter: human cytomegalovirus (CMV) immediate early promoter
   6135..6173    +  misc_feature   Ad SA (fragment): adenovirus major late transcript splice acceptor (Friedrich and Soriano, 1991)
   6206..6415    -  CDS            PTP (fragment): TERM_ADE02 - Experimental evidence at protein level: Swiss-Prot protein existence level 1. Protein covalently bound to the viral DNA that acts as a primer for viral genomic replication by DNA strand displacement. Assembles on the viral origin of replication in an initiation complex with viral polymerase, DBP, host NFIA and host POU2F1/OCT1. During initiation, the polymerase covalently couples the first dCTP with Ser- 580 of pTP. The terminal protein stimulates the template activity over 20 fold compared to protein-free templates. Neo-synthesized viral genomes are linked to two preterminal prot
   6446..6535    +  intron         chimeric intron (fragment): chimera between introns from adenovirus and immunoglobulin heavy chain genes
   6554..6600    +  CDS            IgH signal sequence (fragment): signal sequence from the mouse immunoglobulin heavy chain variable region
   6631..7065    +  CDS            VIPR1 (fragment): VIPR1_HUMAN - Experimental evidence at protein level: Swiss-Prot protein existence level 1. This is a receptor for VIP. The activity of this receptor is mediated by G proteins which activate adenylyl cyclase. The affinity is VIP = PACAP-27 > PACAP-38. From Homo sapiens (Human).
   7066..553     +  CDS            Cd4 (fragment) (across the origin): CD4_RAT - Experimental evidence at protein level: Swiss-Prot protein existence level 1. Integral membrane glycoprotein that plays an essential role in the immune response and serves multiple functions in responses against both external and internal offenses. In T-cells, functions primarily as a coreceptor for MHC class II molecule:peptide complex. The antigens presented by class II peptides are derived from extracellular proteins while class I peptides are derived from cytosolic proteins. Interacts simultaneously with the T-cell receptor (TCR) and the MHC class II presented by antigen presenti
>Addgene plasmid #51865 | VIPR1 | depositor full sequence | sequence record 79760 | VIPR1 sequence 7073 bps
GTCGACCTCCATCACGGCCTATAAGAGTGAGGGGGAGTCAGCGGAGTTCTCCTTCCCACTCAACCTTGGA
GAGGAAAGCCTGCAGGGAGAGTTGAGATGGAAGGCAGAGAAGGCTCCTTCTTCCCAGTCCTGGATCACCT
TCTCCCTAAAGAACCAAAAGGTGTCTGTGCAGAAGTCTACTAGCAACCCCAAGTTCCAGCTGTCCGAAAC
GCTCCCACTCACCCTTCAGATACCCCAGGTCTCCCTTCAGTTTGCTGGTTCTGGCAACCTGACCCTGACT
CTGGACAGAGGGATACTGTATCAGGAAGTGAACCTGGTGGTGATGAAAGTGACTCAGCCCGACAGCAACA
CTTTGACCTGTGAGGTGATGGGACCCACCTCACCCAAGATGAGACTGATCTTGAAGCAGGAGAATCAGGA
GGCCAGGGTCTCCAGGCAGGAGAAAGTGATTCAAGTGCAGGCCCCTGAAGCAGGGGTGTGGCAATGTCTA
CTGAGTGAAGGTGAAGAGGTCAAGATGGACTCCAAGATCCAGGTTTTATCCAAAGGGTTGAATTCCGGCA
GCCTGCACCACATCCTGGACGCCCAGAAGATGCTGTGGAACCACAGGGACAGGAACCTGCCTCCTCTGGC
CCCTCTGGGCCCCCACCACCATCACCACCATTGAGTCTAGACACGTGATTAATTAAGGATCCCCCGACCT
CGACCTCTGGCTAATAAAGGAAATTTATTTTCATTGCAATAGTGTGTTGGAATTTTTTGTGTCTCTCACT
CGGAAGGACATATGGGAGGGCAAATCATTTGGTCGAGATCCCTCGGAGATCTCTAGCTAGAGGATCGATC
CCCGCCCCGGACGAACTAAACCTGACTACGACATCTCTGCCCCTTCTTCGCGGGGCAGTGCATGTAATCC
CTTCAGTTGGTTGGTACAACTTGCCAACTGGGCCCTGTTCCACATGTGACACGGGGGGGGACCAAACACA
AAGGGGTTCTCTGACTGTAGTTGACATCCTTATAAATGGATGTGCACATTTGCCAACACTGAGTGGCTTT
CATCCTGGAGCAGACTTTGCAGTCTGTGGACTGCAACACAACATTGCCTTTATGTGTAACTCTTGGCTGA
AGCTCTTACACCAATGCTGGGGGACATGTACCTCCCAGGGGCCCAGGAAGACTACGGGAGGCTACACCAA
CGTCAATCAGAGGGGCCTGTGTAGCTACCGATAAGCGGACCCTCAAGAGGGCATTAGCAATAGTGTTTAT
AAGGCCCCCTTGTTAACCCTAAACGGGTAGCATATGCTTCCCGGGTAGTAGTATATACTATCCAGACTAA
CCCTAATTCAATAGCATATGTTACCCAACGGGAAGCATATGCTATCGAATTAGGGTTAGTAAAAGGGTCC
TAAGGAACAGCGATATCTCCCACCCCATGAGCTGTCACGGTTTTATTTACATGGGGTCAGGATTCCACGA
GGGTAGTGAACCATTTTAGTCACAAGGGCAGTGGCTGAAGATCAAGGAGCGGGCAGTGAACTCTCCTGAA
TCTTCGCCTGCTTCTTCATTCTCCTTCGTTTAGCTAATAGAATAACTGCTGAGTTGTGAACAGTAAGGTG
TATGTGAGGTGCTCGAAAACAAGGTTTCAGGTGACGCCCCCAGAATAAAATTTGGACGGGGGGTTCAGTG
GTGGCATTGTGCTATGACACCAATATAACCCTCACAAACCCCTTGGGCAATAAATACTAGTGTAGGAATG
AAACATTCTGAATATCTTTAACAATAGAAATCCATGGGGTGGGGACAAGCCGTAAAGACTGGATGTCCAT
CTCACACGAATTTATGGCTATGGGCAACACATAATCCTAGTGCAATATGATACTGGGGTTATTAAGATGT
GTCCCAGGCAGGGACCAAGACAGGTGAACCATGTTGTTACACTCTATTTGTAACAAGGGGAAAGAGAGTG
GACGCCGACAGCAGCGGACTCCACTGGTTGTCTCTAACACCCCCGAAAATTAAACGGGGCTCCACGCCAA
TGGGGCCCATAAACAAAGACAAGTGGCCACTCTTTTTTTTGAAATTGTGGAGTGGGGGCACGCGTCAGCC
CCCACACGCCGCCCTGCGGTTTTGGACTGTAAAATAAGGGTGTAATAACTTGGCTGATTGTAACCCCGCT
AACCACTGCGGTCAAACCACTTGCCCACAAAACCACTAATGGCACCCCGGGGAATACCTGCATAAGTAGG
TGGGCGGGCCAAGATAGGGGCGCGATTGCTGCGATCTGGAGGACAAATTACACACACTTGCGCCTGAGCG
CCAAGCACAGGGTTGTTGGTCCTCATATTCACGAGGTCGCTGAGAGCACGGTGGGCTAATGTTGCCATGG
GTAGCATATACTACCCAAATATCTGGATAGCATATGCTATCCTAATCTATATCTGGGTAGCATAGGCTAT
CCTAATCTATATCTGGGTAGCATATGCTATCCTAATCTATATCTGGGTAGTATATGCTATCCTAATTTAT
ATCTGGGTAGCATAGGCTATCCTAATCTATATCTGGGTAGCATATGCTATCCTAATCTATATCTGGGTAG
TATATGCTATCCTAATCTGTATCCGGGTAGCATATGCTATCCTAATAGAGATTAGGGTAGTATATGCTAT
CCTAATTTATATCTGGGTAGCATATACTACCCAAATATCTGGATAGCATATGCTATCCTAATCTATATCT
GGGTAGCATATGCTATCCTAATCTATATCTGGGTAGCATAGGCTATCCTAATCTATATCTGGGTAGCATA
TGCTATCCTAATCTATATCTGGGTAGTATATGCTATCCTAATTTATATCTGGGTAGCATAGGCTATCCTA
ATCTATATCTGGGTAGCATATGCTATCCTAATCTATATCTGGGTAGTATATGCTATCCTAATCTGTATCC
GGGTAGCATATGCTATCCTCATGATAAGCTGTCAAACATGAGAATTTTCTTGAAGACGAAAGGGCCTCGT
GATACGCCTATTTTTATAGGTTAATGTCATGATAATAATGGTTTCTTAGACGTCAGGTGGCACTTTTCGG
GGAAATGTGCGCGGAACCCCTATTTGTTTATTTTTCTAAATACATTCAAATATGTATCCGCTCATGAGAC
AATAACCCTGATAAATGCTTCAATAATATTGAAAAAGGAAGAGTATGAGTATTCAACATTTCCGTGTCGC
CCTTATTCCCTTTTTTGCGGCATTTTGCCTTCCTGTTTTTGCTCACCCAGAAACGCTGGTGAAAGTAAAA
GATGCTGAAGATCAGTTGGGTGCACGAGTGGGTTACATCGAACTGGATCTCAACAGCGGTAAGATCCTTG
AGAGTTTTCGCCCCGAAGAACGTTTTCCAATGATGAGCACTTTTAAAGTTCTGCTATGTGGCGCGGTATT
ATCCCGTGTTGACGCCGGGCAAGAGCAACTCGGTCGCCGCATACACTATTCTCAGAATGACTTGGTTGAG
TACTCACCAGTCACAGAAAAGCATCTTACGGATGGCATGACAGTAAGAGAATTATGCAGTGCTGCCATAA
CCATGAGTGATAACACTGCGGCCAACTTACTTCTGACAACGATCGGAGGACCGAAGGAGCTAACCGCTTT
TTTGCACAACATGGGGGATCATGTAACTCGCCTTGATCGTTGGGAACCGGAGCTGAATGAAGCCATACCA
AACGACGAGCGTGACACCACGATGCCTGCAGCAATGGCAACAACGTTGCGCAAACTATTAACTGGCGAAC
TACTTACTCTAGCTTCCCGGCAACAATTAATAGACTGGATGGAGGCGGATAAAGTTGCAGGACCACTTCT
GCGCTCGGCCCTTCCGGCTGGCTGGTTTATTGCTGATAAATCTGGAGCCGGTGAGCGTGGGTCTCGCGGT
ATCATTGCAGCACTGGGGCCAGATGGTAAGCCCTCCCGTATCGTAGTTATCTACACGACGGGGAGTCAGG
CAACTATGGATGAACGAAATAGACAGATCGCTGAGATAGGTGCCTCACTGATTAAGCATTGGTAACTGTC
AGACCAAGTTTACTCATATATACTTTAGATTGATTTAAAACTTCATTTTTAATTTAAAAGGATCTAGGTG
AAGATCCTTTTTGATAATCTCATGACCAAAATCCCTTAACGTGAGTTTTCGTTCCACTGAGCGTCAGACC
CCGTAGAAAAGATCAAAGGATCTTCTTGAGATCCTTTTTTTCTGCGCGTAATCTGCTGCTTGCAAACAAA
AAAACCACCGCTACCAGCGGTGGTTTGTTTGCCGGATCAAGAGCTACCAACTCTTTTTCCGAAGGTAACT
GGCTTCAGCAGAGCGCAGATACCAAATACTGTTCTTCTAGTGTAGCCGTAGTTAGGCCACCACTTCAAGA
ACTCTGTAGCACCGCCTACATACCTCGCTCTGCTAATCCTGTTACCAGTGGCTGCTGCCAGTGGCGATAA
GTCGTGTCTTACCGGGTTGGACTCAAGACGATAGTTACCGGATAAGGCGCAGCGGTCGGGCTGAACGGGG
GGTTCGTGCACACAGCCCAGCTTGGAGCGAACGACCTACACCGAACTGAGATACCTACAGCGTGAGCTAT
GAGAAAGCGCCACGCTTCCCGAAGGGAGAAAGGCGGACAGGTATCCGGTAAGCGGCAGGGTCGGAACAGG
AGAGCGCACGAGGGAGCTTCCAGGGGGAAACGCCTGGTATCTTTATAGTCCTGTCGGGTTTCGCCACCTC
TGACTTGAGCGTCGATTTTTGTGATGCTCGTCAGGGGGGCGGAGCCTATGGAAAAACGCCAGCAACGCGG
CCTTTTTACGGTTCCTGGCCTTTTGCTGGCCTTTTGCTCACATGTTCTTTCCTGCGTTATCCCCTGATTC
TGTGGATAACCGTATTACCGCCTTTGAGTGAGCTGATACCGCTCGCCGCAGCCGAACGACCGAGCGCAGC
GAGTCAGTGAGCGAGGAAGCGGAAGAGCGCCCAATACGCAAACCGCCTCTCCCCGCGCGTTGGCCGATTC
ATTAATGCAGCTGGCACGACAGGTTTCCCGACTGGAAAGCGGGCAGTGAGCGCAACGCAATTAATGTGAG
TTAGCTCACTCATTAGGCACCCCAGGCTTTACACTTTATGCTTCCGGCTCGTATGTTGTGTGGAATTGTG
AGCGGATAACAATTTCACACAGGAAACAGCTATGACCATGATTACGCCAAGCTCTAGCTAGAGGTCGACC
AATTCTCATGTTTGACAGCTTATCATCGCAGATCCGGGCAACGTTGTTGCCATTGCTGCAGGCGCAGAAC
TGGTAGGTATGGAAGATCTATACATTGAATCAATATTGGCAATTAGCCATATTAGTCATTGGTTATATAG
CATAAATCAATATTGGCTATTGGCCATTGCATACGTTGTATCTATATCATAATATGTACATTTATATTGG
CTCATGTCCAATATGACCGCCATGTTGACATTGATTATTGACTAGTTATTAATAGTAATCAATTACGGGG
TCATTAGTTCATAGCCCATATATGGAGTTCCGCGTTACATAACTTACGGTAAATGGCCCGCCTGGCTGAC
CGCCCAACGACCCCCGCCCATTGACGTCAATAATGACGTATGTTCCCATAGTAACGCCAATAGGGACTTT
CCATTGACGTCAATGGGTGGAGTATTTACGGTAAACTGCCCACTTGGCAGTACATCAAGTGTATCATATG
CCAAGTCCGCCCCCTATTGACGTCAATGACGGTAAATGGCCCGCCTGGCATTATGCCCAGTACATGACCT
TACGGGACTTTCCTACTTGGCAGTACATCTACGTATTAGTCATCGCTATTACCATGGTGATGCGGTTTTG
GCAGTACACCAATGGGCGTGGATAGCGGTTTGACTCACGGGGATTTCCAAGTCTCCACCCCATTGACGTC
AATGGGAGTTTGTTTTGGCACCAAAATCAACGGGACTTTCCAAAATGTCGTAATAACCCCGCCCCGTTGA
CGCAAATGGGCGGTAGGCGTGTACGGTGGGAGGTCTATATAAGCAGAGCTCGTTTAGTGAACCGTCAGAT
CCTCACTCTCTTCCGCATCGCTGTCTGCGAGGGCCAGCTGTTGGGCTCGCGGTTGAGGACAAACTCTTCG
CGGTCTTTCCAGTACTCTTGGATCGGAAACCCGTCGGCCTCCGAACGGTACTCCGCCACCGAGGGACCTG
AGCGAGTCCGCATCGACCGGATCGGAAAACCTCTCGAGAAAGGCGTCTAACCAGTCACAGTCGCAAGGTA
GGCTGAGCACCGTGGCGGGCGGCAGCGGGTGGCGGTCGGGGTTGTTTCTGGCGGAGGTGCTGCTGATGAT
GTAATTAAAGTAGGCGGTCTTGAGACGGCGGATGGTCGAGGTGAGGTGTGGCAGGCTTGAGATCCAGCTG
TTGGGGTGAGTACTCCCTCTCAAAAGCGGGCATTACTTCTGCGCTAAGATTGTCAGTTTCCAAAAACGAG
GAGGATTTGATATTCACCTGGCCCGATCTGGCCATACACTTGAGTGACAATGACATCCACTTTGCCTTTC
TCTCCACAGGTGTCCACTCCCAGGTCCAAGTTTAAACTGCGGCCGCCACCATGGTGCCTCCAAGCCCCCT
GCCTGCCAGATGGCTGTGTGTGCTGGCTGGCGCTCTGGCTTGGGCTCTGGGACCAGCTGGCGGACAGGCC
GCCAGACTGCAGGAAGAGTGCGACTACGTCCAGATGATCGAGGTGCAGCACAAGCAGTGCCTGGAAGAGG
CCCAGCTGGAAAACGAGACAATCGGCTGCAGCAAGATGTGGGACAACCTGACCTGTTGGCCCGCCACACC
TAGAGGACAGGTGGTGGTGCTGGCCTGCCCCCTGATCTTCAAGCTGTTCAGCAGCATCCAGGGCCGGAAC
GTGTCCAGAAGCTGCACCGACGAGGGCTGGACACACCTGGAACCCGGCCCTTACCCTATCGCCTGCGGCC
TGGACGATAAGGCCGCCAGCCTGGACGAGCAGCAGACCATGTTCTACGGCAGCGTGAAAACCGGCGGCGC
GCC
