>Addgene plasmid #51865 | VIPR1 | addgene partial sequence | sequence record 94429 | pMT2-F 5'-TTGCCTTTCTCTCCACAGGT-3'
CTGCGGCCGCCACCATGGTGCCTCCAAGCCCCCTGCCTGCCAGATGGCTGTGTGTGCTGGCTGGCGCTCT
GGCTTGGGCTCTGGGACCAGCTGGCGGACAGGCCGCCAGACTGCAGGAAGAGTGCGACTACGTCCAGATG
ATCGAGGTGCAGCACAAGCAGTGCCTGGAAGAGGCCCAGCTGGAAAACGAGACAATCGGCTGCAGCAAGA
TGTGGGACAACCTGACCTGTTGGCCCGCCACACCTAGAGGACAGGTGGTGGTGCTGGCCTGCCCCCTGAT
CTTCAAGCTGTTCAGCAGCATCCAGGGCCGGAACGTGTCCAGAAGCTGCACCGACGAGGGCTGGACACAC
CTGGAACCCGGCCCTTACCCTATCGCCTGCGGCCTGGACGATAAGGCCGCCAGCCTGGACGAGCAGCAGA
CCATGTTCTACGGCAGCGTGAAAACCGGCGGCGCGCCGTCGACCTCCATCACGGCCTATAAGAGTGAGGG
GGAGTCAGCGGAGTTCTCCTTCCCACTCAACCTTGGAGAGGAAAGCCTGCAGGGAGAGTTGAGATGGAAG
GCAGAGAAGGCTCCTTCTTCCCAGTCCTGGATCACCTTCTCCCTAAAGAACCAAAAGGTGTCTGTGCAGA
AGTCTACTAGCAACCCCAAGTTCCAGCTGTCCGAAACGCTCCCACTCACCCTTCAGATACCCCAGGTCTC
CCTTCAGTTTGCTGGTTCTGGCAACCTGACCCTGACTCTGGACAGAGGGATACTGTATCAGGAAGTGAAC
CTGGTGGTGATGAAAGTGACTCAGCCCGACAGCAACACTTTGACCTGTGAGGTGATGGGACCCACCTCAC
CCAAGATGAGACTGATCTTGAAGCAGGAGAATCAGGAGGCCAGGGTCTCCAGGCAGGA
