>Addgene plasmid #51865 | VIPR1 | addgene partial sequence | sequence record 94695 | rb_glob_PA_term-R 5'-CCCATATGTCCTTCCGAGTG-3'
AATAAATTTCCTTTATTAGCCAGAGGTCGAGGTCGGGGGATCCTTAATTAATCACGTGTCTAGACTCAAT
GGTGGTGATGGTGGTGGGGGCCCAGAGGGGCCAGAGGAGGCAGGTTCCTGTCCCTGTGGTTCCACAGCAT
CTTCTGGGCGTCCAGGATGTGGTGCAGGCTGCCGGAATTCAACCCTTTGGATAAAACCTGGATCTTGGAG
TCCATCTTGACCTCTTCACCTTCACTCAGTAGACATTGCCACACCCCTGCTTCAGGGGCCTGCACTTGAA
TCACTTTCTCCTGCCTGGAGACCCTGGCCTCCTGATTCTCCTGCTTCAAGATCAGTCTCATCTTGGGTGA
GGTGGGTCCCATCACCTCACAGGTCAAAGTGTTGCTGTCGGGCTGAGTCACTTTCATCACCACCAGGTTC
ACTTCCTGATACAGTATCCCTCTGTCCAGAGTCAGGGTCAGGTTGCCAGAACCAGCAAACTGAAGGGAGA
CCTGGGGTATCTGAAGGGTGAGTGGGAGCGTTTCGGACAGCTGGAACTTGGGGTTGCTAGTAGACTTCTG
CACAGACACCTTTTGGTTCTTTAGGGAGAAGGTGATCCAGGACTGGGAAGAAGGAGCCTTCTCTGCCTTC
CATCTCAACTCTCCCTGCAGGCTTTCCTCTCCAAGGTTGAGTGGGAAGGAGAACTCCGCTGACTCCCCCT
CACTCTTATAGGCCGTGATGGAGGTCGACGGCGCGCCGCCGGTTTTCACGCTGCCGTAGAACATGGTCTG
CTGCTCGTCCAGGCTGGCGGCCTTATCGTCCAGGCCGCAGGCGATAGG
